Addgene plasmid #69245: pRP-iSL(MCS1+2)
Purpose: (Empty Backbone) Tet-inducible RRNA promoter driven plasmid for the generation of stem loop RNAi transcripts from a random RRNA spacer locus in T. brucei.
Depositing lab: David Horn.
Backbone
  Vector backbone: Derived from pLEW100 (Wirtz et al, 1999) and p2T7TAblue (Alibu et al., 2005).
  Vector type: expression in Trypanosoma brucei
  Promoter: RRNA promoter
Growth in bacteria
  Bacterial resistance: Ampicillin, 100 μg/mL
  Growth temperature: 37°C
  Growth strain: DH5alpha
  Copy number: Unknown
Gene/Insert
  Cloning method: Restriction Enzyme
  Sequencing primers: 5′ unknown
Terms and licenses: Academic/Nonprofit Terms; Industry Terms: Not Available to Industry
How to cite: pRP-iSL(MCS1+2) was a gift from David Horn (Addgene plasmid # 69245 ; http://n2t.net/addgene:69245 ; RRID:Addgene_69245)
