[The description below was written by a language model from this plasmid's Addgene catalogue record.]
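Description:
pRP-iSL(MCS1+2) is an empty backbone vector for expression in Trypanosoma brucei, designed to produce stem-loop (hairpin) RNAi transcripts under tetracycline control. According to the record it was derived from two earlier trypanosome vectors, pLEW100 and p2T7TAblue. It is propagated in standard E. coli cloning strains under ampicillin selection. The bacterial origin of replication and copy number are not stated, and no feature table is available, so the exact layout of the elements cannot be confirmed from the record.

Transcription is driven by a Tet-inducible ribosomal RNA (RRNA) promoter, a strong RNA polymerase I promoter in trypanosomes. Tetracycline regulation of this kind generally relies on a host cell line that expresses the Tet repressor, so that the transcript is made only when inducer is added. The name indicates two multiple cloning sites (MCS1 and MCS2), and cloning is by restriction enzymes. The usual logic of such a design is that the same target gene fragment is inserted into each site in opposite orientations, giving a transcript that folds back on itself into a double-stranded hairpin and triggers RNAi-mediated knockdown of the corresponding mRNA. The construct is intended to integrate into the parasite genome at a random RRNA spacer locus rather than at one defined tagged site. The record does not state the selectable marker used in trypanosomes, the sequence separating the two cloning sites, or the RNA processing signals. Its typical use is conditional loss-of-function analysis of T. brucei genes by inducible knockdown.
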