>Addgene plasmid #69245 | pRP-iSL(MCS1+2) | addgene partial sequence | sequence record 124146 | pRPa-F 5'-GAAGAGCCGATGCTTTTGAC-3'
TCAATACAACACACAATAGGATAATAATGATAAAGTTAAAAAAGTATATATAGTAATAGAAATATATCTT
ATATAGGAAAGATTAAGCAGTAAAAGTAGCGCTTACGGCGTACACCCTATCAATGATAGAGTGGTACCCG
GGCTTAAGGATCCGAGATAGGGT
[37 nt withheld, positions 164-200]
AAAGAACGTGGACTCCAACGTCAAAGG
[49 nt withheld, positions 228-276]
T
[91 nt withheld, positions 278-368]
G
[124 nt withheld, positions 370-493]
CCATTCGCCATTCAGGCTGCGCAACTGTTGGGAAGGGCGATCGGTGCGGGCCTCTTCGCTATTACGCCAG
CTGGCGAAAGGGGGATGTGCTGCAAGGCGATTAAGTTGGGTAACGCCAGGGTTTTCTAGAAGCTTCTCGA
GGGCCCCTGCAGGAATTCGATGCGAGGCGAATCGCTCAGTAGTGTTAGTGCAGGCATTGTTTCTCTTTTC
CATTTCGGCTCGCTCTCTGTGCCAGAAAGGCTTTTGGAGTCTTGGTTACTCGTGGGACTAGGGCAAGCGT
CGCTTCCCTAATAATTGTTGCTAACGTTTCACCGTGCGTGTGTGGATATCTTCCAAGTTGTCATTTTCTC
TACCCCT
